>Addgene plasmid #115618 | eGFP-pk-H302A | addgene full sequence | sequence record 224201 | Addgene NGS Result
CTGATTCTGTGGATAACCGTATTACCGCCATGCATTAGTTATTAATAGTAATCAATTACGGGGTCATTAG
TTCATAGCCCATATATGGAGTTCCGCGTTACATAACTTACGGTAAATGGCCCGCCTGGCTGACCGCCCAA
CGACCCCCGCCCATTGACGTCAATAATGACGTATGTTCCCATAGTAACGCCAATAGGGACTTTCCATTGA
CGTCAATGGGTGGAGTATTTACGGTAAACTGCCCACTTGGCAGTACATCAAGTGTATCATATGCCAAGTA
CGCCCCCTATTGACGTCAATGACGGTAAATGGCCCGCCTGGCATTATGCCCAGTACATGACCTTATGGGA
CTTTCCTACTTGGCAGTACATCTACGTATTAGTCATCGCTATTACCATGGTGATGCGGTTTTGGCAGTAC
ATCAATGGGCGTGGATAGCGGTTTGACTCACGGGGATTTCCAAGTCTCCACCCCATTGACGTCAATGGGA
GTTTGTTTTGGCACCAAAATCAACGGGACTTTCCAAAATGTCGTAACAACTCCGCCCCATTGACGCAAAT
GGGCGGTAGGCGTGTACGGTGGGAGGTCTATATAAGCAGAGCTGGTTTAGTGAACCGTCAGATCCGCTAG
CGCTACCGGTCGCCACCATGGTGAGCAAGGGCGAGGAGCTGTTCACCGGGGTGGTGCCCATCCTGGTCGA
GCTGGACGGCGACGTAAACGGCCACAAGTTCAGCGTGTCCGGCGAGGGCGAGGGCGATGCCACCTACGGC
AAGCTGACCCTGAAGTTCATCTGCACCACCGGCAAGCTGCCCGTGCCCTGGCCCACCCTCGTGACCACCC
TGACCTACGGCGTGCAGTGCTTCAGCCGCTACCCCGACCACATGAAGCAGCACGACTTCTTCAAGTCCGC
CATGCCCGAAGGCTACGTCCAGGAGCGCACCATCTTCTTCAAGGACGACGGCAACTACAAGACCCGCGCC
GAGGTGAAGTTCGAGGGCGACACCCTGGTGAACCGCATCGAGCTGAAGGGCATCGACTTCAAGGAGGACG
GCAACATCCTGGGGCACAAGCTGGAGTACAACTACAACAGCCACAACGTCTATATCATGGCCGACAAGCA
GAAGAACGGCATCAAGGTGAACTTCAAGATCCGCCACAACATCGAGGACGGCAGCGTGCAGCTCGCCGAC
CACTACCAGCAGAACACCCCCATCGGCGACGGCCCCGTGCTGCTGCCCGACAACCACTACCTGAGCACCC
AGTCCGCCCTGAGCAAAGACCCCAACGAGAAGCGCGATCACATGGTCCTGCTGGAGTTCGTGACCGCCGC
CGGGATCACTCTCGGCATGGACGAGCTGTACAAGTCCGGCCGGACTCAGATCTCGAGCTCAAGCTTCGAA
TTCATGATAGTGTTTGTCAGGTTCAACTCCAGCCATGGTTTCCCAGTGGAGGTCGATTCTGACACCAGCA
TCTTCCAGCTCAAGGAGGTGGTTGCTAAGCGACAGGGGGTTCCGGCTGACCAGTTGCGTGTGATTTTCGC
AGGGAAGGAGCTGAGGAATGACTGGACTGTGCAGAATTGTGACCTGGATCAGCAGAGCATTGTTCACATT
GTGCAGAGACCGTGGAGAAAAGGTCAAGAAATGAATGCAACTGGAGGCGACGACCCCAGAAACGCGGCGG
GAGGCTGTGAGCGGGAGCCCCAGAGCTTGACTCGGGTGGACCTCAGCAGCTCAGTCCTCCCAGGAGACTC
TGTGGGGCTGGCTGTCATTCTGCACACTGACAGCAGGAAGGACTCACCACCAGCTGGAAGTCCAGCAGGT
AGATCAATCTACAACAGCTTTTATGTGTATTGCAAAGGCCCCTGTCAAAGAGTGCAGCCGGGAAAACTCA
GGGTACAGTGCAGCACCTGCAGGCAGGCAACGCTCACCTTGACCCAGGGTCCATCTTGCTGGGATGATGT
TTTAATTCCAAACCGGATGAGTGGTGAATGCCAATCCCCACACTGCCCTGGGACTAGTGCAGAATTTTTC
TTTAAATGTGGAGCACACCCCACCTCTGACAAGGAAACATCAGTAGCTTTGCACCTGATCGCAACAAATA
GTCGGAACATCACTTGCATTACGTGCACAGACGTCAGGAGCCCCGTCCTGGTTTTCCAGTGCAACTCCCG
CCACGTGATTTGCTTAGACTGTTTCCACTTATACTGTGTGACAAGACTCAATGATCGGCAGTTTGTTCAC
GACCCTCAACTTGGCTACTCCCTGCCTTGTGTGGCTGGCTGTCCCAACTCCTTGATTAAAGAGCTCGCTC
ACTTCAGGATTCTGGGAGAAGAGCAGTACAACCGGTACCAGCAGTATGGTGCAGAGGAGTGTGTCCTGCA
GATGGGGGGCGTGTTATGCCCCCGCCCTGGCTGTGGAGCGGGGCTGCTGCCGGAGCCTGACCAGAGGAAA
GTCACCTGCGAAGGGGGCAATGGCCTGGGCTGTGGGTTTGCCTTCTGCCGGGAATGTAAAGAAGCGTACC
ATGAAGGGGAGTGCAGTGCCGTATTTGAAGCCTCAGGAACAACTACTCAGGCCTACAGAGTCGATGAAAG
AGCCGCCGAGCAGGCTCGTTGGGAAGCAGCCTCCAAAGAAACCATCAAGAAAACCACCAAGCCCTGTCCC
CGCTGCCATGTACCAGTGGAAAAAAATGGAGGCTGCATGCACATGAAGTGTCCGCAGCCCCAGTGCAGGC
TCGAGTGGTGCTGGAACTGTGGCTGCGAGTGGAACCGCGTCTGCATGGGGGACCACTGGTTCGACGTGTA
GGTCGACGGTACCGCGGGCCCGGGATCCACCGGATCTAGATAACTGATCATAATCAGCCATACCACATTT
GTAGAGGTTTTACTTGCTTTAAAAAACCTCCCACACCTCCCCCTGAACCTGAAACATAAAATGAATGCAA
TTGTTGTTGTTAACTTGTTTATTGCAGCTTATAATGGTTACAAATAAAGCAATAGCATCACAAATTTCAC
AAATAAAGCATTTTTTTCACTGCATTCTAGTTGTGGTTTGTCCAAACTCATCAATGTATCTTAACGCGTA
AATTGTAAGCGTTAATATTTTGTTAAAATTCGCGTTAAATTTTTGTTAAATCAGCTCATTTTTTAACCAA
TAGGCCGAAATCGGCAAAATCCCTTATAAATCAAAAGAATAGACCGAGATAGGGT
[37 nt withheld, positions 3206-3242]
AAAGAACGTGGACTCCAACGTCAAAGG
[49 nt withheld, positions 3270-3318]
T
[91 nt withheld, positions 3320-3410]
G
[124 nt withheld, positions 3412-3535]
CAGGTGGCACTTTTCGGGGAAATGTGCGCGGAACCCCTATTTGTTTATTTTTCTAAATACATTCAAATAT
GTATCCGCTCATGAGACAATAACCCTGATAAATGCTTCAATAATATTGAAAAAGGAAGAGTCCTGAGGCG
GAAAGAACCAGCTGTGGAATGTGTGTCAGTTAGGGTGTGGAAAGTCCCCAGGCTCCCCAGCAGGCAGAAG
TATGCAAAGCATGCATCTCAATTAGTCAGCAACCAGGTGTGGAAAGTCCCCAGGCTCCCCAGCAGGCAGA
AGTATGCAAAGCATGCATCTCAATTAGTCAGCAACCATAGTCCCGCCCCTAACTCCGCCCATCCCGCCCC
TAACTCCGCCCAGTTCCGCCCATTCTCCGCCCCATGGCTGACTAATTTTTTTTATTTATGCAGAGGCCGA
GGCCGCCTCGGCCTCTGAGCTATTCCAGAAGTAGTGAGGAGGCTTTTTTGGAGGCCTAGGCTTTTGCAAA
GATCGATCAAGAGACAGGATGAGGATCGTTTCGCATGATTGAACAAGATGGATTGCACGCAGGTTCTCCG
GCCGCTTGGGTGGAGAGGCTATTCGGCTATGACTGGGCACAACAGACAATCGGCTGCTCTGATGCCGCCG
TGTTCCGGCTGTCAGCGCAGGGGCGCCCGGTTCTTTTTGTCAAGACCGACCTGTCCGGTGCCCTGAATGA
ACTGCAAGACGAGGCAGCGCGGCTATCGTGGCTGGCCACGACGGGCGTTCCTTGCGCAGCTGTGCTCGAC
GTTGTCACTGAAGCGGGAAGGGACTGGCTGCTATTGGGCGAAGTGCCGGGGCAGGATCTCCTGTCATCTC
ACCTTGCTCCTGCCGAGAAAGTATCCATCATGGCTGATGCAATGCGGCGGCTGCATACGCTTGATCCGGC
TACCTGCCCATTCGACCACCAAGCGAAACATCGCATCGAGCGAGCACGTACTCGGATGGAAGCCGGTCTT
GTCGATCAGGATGATCTGGACGAAGAGCATCAGGGGCTCGCGCCAGCCGAACTGTTCGCCAGGCTCAAGG
CGAGCATGCCCGACGGCGAGGATCTCGTCGTGACCCATGGCGATGCCTGCTTGCCGAATATCATGGTGGA
AAATGGCCGCTTTTCTGGATTCATCGACTGTGGCCGGCTGGGTGTGGCGGACCGCTATCAGGACATAGCG
TTGGCTACCCGTGATATTGCTGAAGAGCTTGGCGGCGAATGGGCTGACCGCTTCCTCGTGCTTTACGGTA
TCGCCGCTCCCGATTCGCAGCGCATCGCCTTCTATCGCCTTCTTGACGAGTTCTTCTGAGCGGGACTCTG
GGGTTCGAAATGACCGACCAAGCGACGCCCAACCTGCCATCACGAGATTTCGATTCCACCGCCGCCTTCT
ATGAAAGGTTGGGCTTCGGAATCGTTTTCCGGGACGCCGGCTGGATGATCCTCCAGCGCGGGGATCTCAT
GCTGGAGTTCTTCGCCCACCCTAGGGGGAGGCTAACTGAAACACGGAAGGAGACAATACCGGAAGGAACC
CGCGCTATGACGGCAATAAAAAGACAGAATAAAACGCACGGTGTTGGGTCGTTTGTTCATAAACGCGGGG
TTCGGTCCCAGGGCTGGCACTCTGTCGATACCCCACCGAGACCCCATTGGGGCCAATACGCCCGCGTTTC
TTCCTTTTCCCCACCCCACCCCCCAAGTTCGGGTGAAGGCCCAGGGCTCGCAGCCAACGTCGGGGCGGCA
GGCCCTGCCATAGCCTCAGGTTACTCATATATACTTTAGATTGATTTAAAACTTCATTTTTAATTTAAAA
GGATCTAGGTGAAGATCCTTTTTGATAATCTCATGACCAAAATCCCTTAACGTGAGTTTTCGTTCCACTG
AGCGTCAGACCCCGTAGAAAAGATCAAAGGATCTTCTTGAGATCCTTTTTTTCTGCGCGTAATCTGCTGC
TTGCAAACAAAAAAACCACCGCTACCAGCGGTGGTTTGTTTGCCGGATCAAGAGCTACCAACTCTTTTTC
CGAAGGTAACTGGCTTCAGCAGAGCGCAGATACCAAATACTGTTCTTCTAGTGTAGCCGTAGTTAGGCCA
CCACTTCAAGAACTCTGTAGCACCGCCTACATACCTCGCTCTGCTAATCCTGTTACCAGTGGCTGCTGCC
AGTGGCGATAAGTCGTGTCTTACCGGGTTGGACTCAAGACGATAGTTACCGGATAAGGCGCAGCGGTCGG
GCTGAACGGGGGGTTCGTGCACACAGCCCAGCTTGGAGCGAACGACCTACACCGAACTGAGATACCTACA
GCGTGAGCTATGAGAAAGCGCCACGCTTCCCGAAGGGAGAAAGGCGGACAGGTATCCGGTAAGCGGCAGG
GTCGGAACAGGAGAGCGCACGAGGGAGCTTCCAGGGGGAAACGCCTGGTATCTTTATAGTCCTGTCGGGT
TTCGCCACCTCTGACTTGAGCGTCGATTTTTGTGATGCTCGTCAGGGGGGCGGAGCCTATGGAAAAACGC
CAGCAACGCGGCCTTTTTACGGTTCCTGGCCTTTTGCTGGCCTTTTGCTCACATGTTCTTTCCTGCGTTA
TCCC
Features (pLannotate 1.2.2; 17 found; start..end, strand, type, name):
      1..28      +  rep_origin     RSF ori (fragment): Plasmids containing the RSF 1030 origin of replication can be propagated in E. coli cells that contain additional plasmids with compatible origins.
     96..399     +  enhancer       CMV enhancer: human cytomegalovirus immediate early enhancer
    400..603     +  promoter       CMV promoter: human cytomegalovirus (CMV) immediate early promoter
    648..1364    +  CDS            EGFP: EGFP is a basic (constitutively fluorescent) green fluorescent protein published in 1996, derived from Aequorea victoria. It is reported to be a rapidly-maturing weak dimer with moderate acid sensitivity.
   1370..1403    +  misc_feature   MCS (fragment): multiple cloning site
   1404..2798    +  CDS            PRKN: PRKN_HUMAN - Also known as PARK2. Experimental evidence at protein level: Swiss-Prot protein existence level 1. Functions within a multiprotein E3 ubiquitin ligase complex, catalyzing the covalent attachment of ubiquitin moieties onto substrate proteins (PubMed:10888878, PubMed:10973942, PubMed:11431533, PubMed:12150907, PubMed:12628165, PubMed:15105460, PubMed:16135753, PubMed:21376232, PubMed:21532592, PubMed:23754282, PubMed:23620051, PubMed:24660806, PubMed:24751536, PubMed:32047033, PubMed:29311685, PubMed:22396657). Substrates include SYT11 and VDAC1 (PubMed:32047033, PubMed:29311685). O
   2802..2828    +  misc_feature   MCS (fragment): multiple cloning site
   2845..2929    +  CDS            large T antigen (fragment): large T antigen from SV40 (simian virus 40)
   2952..3073    +  polyA_signal   SV40 poly(A) signal: SV40 polyadenylation signal
   3107..3535    -  rep_origin     f1 ori (sequence partly withheld): f1 bacteriophage origin of replication; arrow indicates direction of (+) strand synthesis
   3562..3666    +  promoter       AmpR promoter: bla
   3668..4025    +  promoter       SV40 promoter: SV40 enhancer and early promoter
   4060..4854    +  CDS            NeoR/KanR: aminoglycoside phosphotransferase from Tn5; aph(3')-II (or nptII); confers resistance to neomycin, kanamycin, and G418 (Geneticin®)
   4875..5027    +  CDS            ble (fragment): BLE_KLEPN - Experimental evidence at protein level: Swiss-Prot protein existence level 1. Binding protein with a strong affinity to the bleomycin family of antibiotics. Binds to CL990; an antimitotic-antibiotic compound. From Klebsiella pneumoniae.
   5086..5133    +  polyA_signal   HSV TK poly(A) signal: herpes simplex virus thymidine kinase polyadenylation signal (Cole and Stacy, 1985)
   5224..5240    -  polyA_signal   bGH poly(A) signal (fragment): bovine growth hormone polyadenylation signal
   5462..6050    +  rep_origin     ori: high-copy-number ColE1/pMB1/pBR322/pUC origin of replication
