[The description below was written by a language model from this plasmid's Addgene catalogue record and pLannotate feature annotations shown in this document.]
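Description:
eGFP-pk-H302A is a 6.1 kb mammalian expression plasmid built on the pEGFP-C2 backbone that produces human Parkin (PRKN, also known as PARK2) carrying the H302A point mutation, fused at its N terminus to EGFP. The roughly 1.4 kb Parkin coding sequence was inserted between the EcoRI and SalI sites of the multiple cloning site, immediately downstream of the EGFP open reading frame. The human cytomegalovirus immediate early enhancer and promoter therefore drive a single EGFP-Parkin fusion transcript, which is terminated by the SV40 polyadenylation signal.

The plasmid is maintained in E. coli at high copy through a ColE1/pUC-type origin, and it also carries an f1 phage origin. A single Tn5 aminoglycoside phosphotransferase gene (NeoR/KanR) provides selection in both hosts. It is preceded by a bacterial bla-type promoter for kanamycin resistance in E. coli and by the SV40 enhancer and early promoter for G418 selection in mammalian cells, and it is followed by the HSV TK polyadenylation signal. The remaining short annotated fragments (RSF ori, large T antigen, ble, bGH poly(A)) appear to be partial sequence matches within the backbone rather than functional elements.

Parkin is an E3 ubiquitin ligase. The associated publication describes structure-guided mutagenesis to dissect how Parkin is activated, so this construct is one of a set of point mutants made for that analysis. The green fluorescent tag allows the mutant protein's expression and subcellular localisation to be followed in transfected cells. The record does not state the specific functional consequence of the H302A substitution.
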