Addgene plasmid #115618: eGFP-pk-H302A
Purpose: Expresses human Parkin H302A in mammalian cells
Depositing lab: Edward Fon. Depositing organization: McGill University. Publication: Structure-guided mutagenesis reveals a hierarchical mechanism of Parkin activation. Tang MY, Vranas M, Krahn AI, Pundlik S, Trempe JF, Fon EA. Nat Commun. 2017 Mar 9;8:14697. doi: 10.1038/ncomms14697. PubMed 28276439.
Backbone
  Vector backbone: pEGFP-C2
  Backbone size w/o insert (bp): 4731
  Total vector size (bp): 6129
  Vector type: Mammalian Expression
  Selectable markers: Neomycin (select with G418)
Growth in bacteria
  Bacterial resistance: Kanamycin, 50 μg/mL
  Growth temperature: 37°C
  Growth strain: DH5alpha
  Copy number: High Copy
Gene/Insert
  Gene/Insert name: Parkin (alt name: PARK2)
  Species: H. sapiens (human)
  Insert size (bp): 1398
  Mutation: H302A
  GenBank ID: NM_004562.2
  Entrez Gene: PRKN (a.k.a. AR-JP, LPRS2, PARK2, PDJ)
  Promoter: CMV
  Tag / fusion protein: EGFP (N terminal on insert)
  Cloning method: Restriction Enzyme; 5′ cloning site EcoRI (unknown if destroyed); 3′ cloning site SalI (unknown if destroyed)
  Sequencing primers: 5′ EGFP-C
Terms and licenses: Academic/Nonprofit Terms; Industry Terms: Not Available to Industry
How to cite: eGFP-pk-H302A was a gift from Edward Fon (Addgene plasmid # 115618 ; http://n2t.net/addgene:115618 ; RRID:Addgene_115618)
